Addgene plasmid #243068: AiP1685 - pAAV-AiE2324m-minBG-SYFP2-WPRE3-BGHpA
Purpose: AiE2324m is an enhancer sequence designed to drive AAV-mediated transgene expression in specific population sof brain cells.
Depositing lab: Allen Institute for Brain Science & Bosiljka Tasic. Depositing organization: Allen Institute.
Backbone
  Vector backbone: pAAV2
  Vector type: AAV
Growth in bacteria
  Bacterial resistance: Ampicillin, 100 μg/mL
  Growth temperature: 37°C
  Growth strain: NEB Stable
  Copy number: High Copy
Gene/Insert
  Gene/Insert name: SYFP2
  Species: Synthetic
  Cloning method: Gibson Cloning
Terms and licenses: Academic/Nonprofit Terms; Industry Terms: Not Available to Industry
How to cite: AiP1685 - pAAV-AiE2324m-minBG-SYFP2-WPRE3-BGHpA was a gift from Allen Institute for Brain Science & Bosiljka Tasic (Addgene plasmid # 243068 ; http://n2t.net/addgene:243068 ; RRID:Addgene_243068)
