[The description below was written by a language model from this plasmid's Addgene catalogue record and pLannotate feature annotations shown in this document.]
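Description:
AiP1685 - pAAV-AiE2324m-minBG-SYFP2-WPRE3-BGHpA is a 4,746 nt AAV transfer plasmid built on a pAAV2 backbone. It is intended for packaging a recombinant AAV genome that reports the activity of a candidate brain cell-type enhancer. In bacteria it is maintained as a high-copy plasmid through a ColE1/pUC-type origin and selected with ampicillin via the bla gene and its promoter. An f1 phage origin and small remnants of pBR322 bom and rop sequences are also present in the backbone.

The payload lies between AAV2 inverted terminal repeats, which provide the signals for replication and encapsidation of the intervening DNA. The right ITR is annotated in full, whereas only two short ITR fragments are detected on the left side. This may reflect limits of annotation or sequencing through this structured repeat, and the record does not resolve it. Downstream of the left ITR, the region preceding the reporter is not annotated. From the construct name, it should hold the AiE2324m enhancer followed by a minimal beta-globin promoter (minBG), which has little activity by itself and so makes expression dependent on the enhancer. This unit drives SYFP2, a fast-maturing monomeric yellow fluorescent protein derived from Aequorea victoria GFP. The coding sequence is followed by WPRE3, a shortened woodchuck hepatitis virus posttranscriptional element (seen as two WPRE fragments) that boosts transcript expression while saving packaging space, and then by a bovine growth hormone polyadenylation signal.

The stated purpose is AAV-mediated transgene expression in specific populations of brain cells, with the fluorescence marking the cells where the enhancer is active. The record does not say which cell populations AiE2324m targets or the species the enhancer derives from.
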