Features (pLannotate 1.2.2; 14 found; start..end, strand, type, name):
    174..201     +  repeat_region  AAV2 ITR (fragment): inverted terminal repeat of adeno-associated virus serotype 2 inverted
    230..257     +  repeat_region  AAV2 ITR (fragment): inverted terminal repeat of adeno-associated virus serotype 2 inverted
    926..1642    +  CDS            SYFP2: SYFP2 is a basic (constitutively fluorescent) yellow fluorescent protein published in 2006, derived from Aequorea victoria. It is reported to be a very rapidly-maturing monomer with moderate acid sensitivity.
   1682..1839    +  misc_feature   WPRE (fragment): woodchuck hepatitis virus posttranscriptional regulatory element
   1845..1925    +  misc_feature   WPRE (fragment): woodchuck hepatitis virus posttranscriptional regulatory element
   1942..2053    +  polyA_signal   bGH poly(A) signal: bovine growth hormone polyadenylation signal
   2171..2311    +  repeat_region  AAV2 ITR: inverted terminal repeat of adeno-associated virus serotype 2 inverted
   2316..2367    -  misc_feature   bom (fragment): basis of mobility region from pBR322
   2386..2841    +  rep_origin     f1 ori (sequence partly withheld): f1 bacteriophage origin of replication; arrow indicates direction of (+) strand synthesis
   2842..2891    -  misc_feature   bom (fragment): basis of mobility region from pBR322
   2993..3028    -  CDS            rop (fragment): Rop protein, which maintains plasmids at low copy number; rop
   3123..3227    +  promoter       AmpR promoter: bla
   3228..4088    +  CDS            AmpR: β-lactamase; bla; confers resistance to ampicillin, carbenicillin, and related antibiotics
   4259..101     +  rep_origin     ori (across the origin): high-copy-number ColE1/pMB1/pBR322/pUC origin of replication
>Addgene plasmid #243068 | AiP1685 - pAAV-AiE2324m-minBG-SYFP2-WPRE3-BGHpA | addgene full sequence | sequence record 492114 | Addgene NGS Result
GGGGAAACGCCTGGTATCTTTATAGTCCTGTCGGGTTTCGCCACCTCTGACTTGAGCGTCGATTTTTGTG
ATGCTCGTCAGGGGGGCGGAGCCTATGGAAAAACGCCAGCAACGCGGCCTTTTTACGGTTCCTGGCCTTT
TGCTGGCCTTTTGCTCACATGTCCTGCAGGCAGCTGCGCGCTCGCTCGCTCACTGAGGCCGCCCGGGCGT
CGGGCGACCTTTGGTCGCCCGGCCTCAGTGAGCGAGCGAGCGCGCAGAGAGGGAGTGGCCAACTCCATCA
CTAGGGGTTCCTGCGGCCGCACGCGTTGTAAGAGTAATAATCGTCATTTCATCCAGAAATAGTCAGACTG
ATTCAAAACCCATCTCCTAGCAGGAGTGATGCAGGTTGGAAATTCCTGAAAAAGGATCAAAGGGTCTCAA
AGGTTGATTGTTAGGTAGCTATTTAGATGTTAGCAGAGTTTAAGGTCATGGGGCTGAACCCCTCCTTCAA
TATCAGCAGCTTATTAAACCAGGAGGTCAGACTGCAGGACTCTGATTCCCTGCACCGGGACACGGTGTTC
TGAACTGCTCAGGAAGCTATGATAAGATTACTGTCTAGCCAGAGGCTTCCTAATAAAGAACAAAGACGTA
CCATTGTTGTTCCCTCTTCCCCCAAGAGTCAGTCCACGTGCACCTGTCAATCACAGGGACAGGACAATGC
GCTTCTGCTTTAGCAGCTTCAGAAAGGATACAATGCTCTCTCCCGCCATTTAGTCCTTCTCACCTGGACA
TTCTCTCCAGTTCAGTTTGTAAAAACTACCTTCTTCTCTACTTTCCTGTGTGCCCGGAGCTCGGGCTGGG
CATAAAAGTCAGGGCAGAGCCATCTATTGCTTACATTTGCTTCTGGGATCCAGATCTTTCGAAGCTAGCG
CTACCGGTCGCCACCATGGTGAGCAAGGGCGAGGAGCTGTTCACCGGGGTGGTGCCCATCCTGGTCGAGC
TGGACGGCGACGTAAACGGCCACAAGTTCAGCGTGTCCGGCGAGGGCGAGGGCGATGCCACCTACGGCAA
GCTGACCCTGAAGCTGATCTGCACCACCGGCAAGCTGCCCGTGCCCTGGCCCACCCTCGTGACCACCCTG
GGCTACGGCGTGCAGTGCTTCGCCCGCTACCCCGACCACATGAAGCAGCACGACTTCTTCAAGTCCGCCA
TGCCCGAAGGCTACGTCCAGGAGCGCACCATCTTCTTCAAGGACGACGGCAACTACAAGACCCGCGCCGA
GGTGAAGTTCGAGGGCGACACCCTGGTGAACCGCATCGAGCTGAAGGGCATCGACTTCAAGGAGGACGGC
AACATCCTGGGGCACAAGCTGGAGTACAACTACAACAGCCACAACGTCTATATCACCGCCGACAAGCAGA
AGAACGGCATCAAGGCCAACTTCAAGATCCGCCACAACATCGAGGACGGCGGCGTGCAGCTCGCCGACCA
CTACCAGCAGAACACCCCCATCGGCGACGGCCCCGTGCTGCTGCCCGACAACCACTACCTGAGCTACCAG
TCCAAGCTGAGCAAAGACCCCAACGAGAAGCGCGATCACATGGTCCTGCTGGAGTTCGTGACCGCCGCCG
GGATCACTCTCGGCATGGACGAGCTGTACAAGTAAGTCGACGGCGCGCCGCGGCCGCGAATTCGATATCA
TAATCAACCTCTGGATTACAAAATTTGTGAAAGATTGACTGGTATTCTTAACTATGTTGCTCCTTTTACG
CTATGTGGATACGCTGCTTTAATGCCTTTGTATCATGCTATTGCTTCCCGTATGGCTTTCATTTTCTCCT
CCTTGTATAAATCCTGGTTAGTTCTTGCCACGGCGGAACTCATCGCCGCCTGCCTTGCCCGCTGCTGGAC
AGGGGCTCGGCTGTTGGGCACTGACAATTCCGTGGCTCGAGAGATCTTCGACTGTGCCTTCTAGTTGCCA
GCCATCTGTTGTTTGCCCCTCCCCCGTGCCTTCCTTGACCCTGGAAGGTGCCACTCCCACTGTCCTTTCC
TAATAAAATGAGGAAATTGCATCGCATTGTCTGAGTAGGTGTCATTCTATTCTGGGGGGTGGGGTGGGGC
AGGACAGCAAGGGGGAGGATTGGGAAGACAATAGCAGGCATGAGATCTCACGTGCGGACCGAGCGGCCGC
AGGAACCCCTAGTGATGGAGTTGGCCACTCCCTCTCTGCGCGCTCGCTCGCTCACTGAGGCCGGGCGACC
AAAGGTCGCCCGACGCCCGGGCTTTGCCCGGGCGGCCTCAGTGAGCGAGCGAGCGCGCAGCTGCCTGCAG
GGGCGCCTGATGCGGTATTTTCTCCTTACGCATCTGTGCGGTATTTCACACCGCATA
[95 nt withheld, positions 2368-2462]
T
[46 nt withheld, positions 2464-2509]
C
[141 nt withheld, positions 2511-2651]
CCTTTGACGTTGGAGTCCACGTTCTTT
[37 nt withheld, positions 2679-2715]
ACTCTATCTCGGGCTATTCTTTTGATTTATAAGGGATTTTGCCGATTTCGGTCTATTGGTTAAAAAATGA
GCTGATTTAACAAAAATTTAACGCGAATTTTAACAAAATATTAACGTTTACAATTTTATGGTGCACTCTC
AGTACAATCTGCTCTGATGCCGCATAGTTAAGCCAGCCCCGACACCCGCCAACACCCGCTGACGCGCCCT
GACGGGCTTGTCTGCTCCCGGCATCCGCTTACAGACAAGCTGTGACCGTCTCCGGGAGCTGCATGTGTCA
GAGGTTTTCACCGTCATCACCGAAACGCGCGAGACGAAAGGGCCTCGTGATACGCCTATTTTTATAGGTT
AATGTCATGATAATAATGGTTTCTTAGACGTCAGGTGGCACTTTTCGGGGAAATGTGCGCGGAACCCCTA
TTTGTTTATTTTTCTAAATACATTCAAATATGTATCCGCTCATGAGACAATAACCCTGATAAATGCTTCA
ATAATATTGAAAAAGGAAGAGTATGAGTATTCAACATTTCCGTGTCGCCCTTATTCCCTTTTTTGCGGCA
TTTTGCCTTCCTGTTTTTGCTCACCCAGAAACGCTGGTGAAAGTAAAAGATGCTGAAGATCAGTTGGGTG
CACGAGTGGGTTACATCGAACTGGATCTCAACAGCGGTAAGATCCTTGAGAGTTTTCGCCCCGAAGAACG
TTTTCCAATGATGAGCACTTTTAAAGTTCTGCTATGTGGCGCGGTATTATCCCGTATTGACGCCGGGCAA
GAGCAACTCGGTCGCCGCATACACTATTCTCAGAATGACTTGGTTGAGTACTCACCAGTCACAGAAAAGC
ATCTTACGGATGGCATGACAGTAAGAGAATTATGCAGTGCTGCCATAACCATGAGTGATAACACTGCGGC
CAACTTACTTCTGACAACGATCGGAGGACCGAAGGAGCTAACCGCTTTTTTGCACAACATGGGGGATCAT
GTAACTCGCCTTGATCGTTGGGAACCGGAGCTGAATGAAGCCATACCAAACGACGAGCGTGACACCACGA
TGCCTGTAGCAATGGCAACAACGTTGCGCAAACTATTAACTGGCGAACTACTTACTCTAGCTTCCCGGCA
ACAATTAATAGACTGGATGGAGGCGGATAAAGTTGCAGGACCACTTCTGCGCTCGGCCCTTCCGGCTGGC
TGGTTTATTGCTGATAAATCTGGAGCCGGTGAGCGTGGGTCTCGCGGTATCATTGCAGCACTGGGGCCAG
ATGGTAAGCCCTCCCGTATCGTAGTTATCTACACGACGGGGAGTCAGGCAACTATGGATGAACGAAATAG
ACAGATCGCTGAGATAGGTGCCTCACTGATTAAGCATTGGTAACTGTCAGACCAAGTTTACTCATATATA
CTTTAGATTGATTTAAAACTTCATTTTTAATTTAAAAGGATCTAGGTGAAGATCCTTTTTGATAATCTCA
TGACCAAAATCCCTTAACGTGAGTTTTCGTTCCACTGAGCGTCAGACCCCGTAGAAAAGATCAAAGGATC
TTCTTGAGATCCTTTTTTTCTGCGCGTAATCTGCTGCTTGCAAACAAAAAAACCACCGCTACCAGCGGTG
GTTTGTTTGCCGGATCAAGAGCTACCAACTCTTTTTCCGAAGGTAACTGGCTTCAGCAGAGCGCAGATAC
CAAATACTGTTCTTCTAGTGTAGCCGTAGTTAGGCCACCACTTCAAGAACTCTGTAGCACCGCCTACATA
CCTCGCTCTGCTAATCCTGTTACCAGTGGCTGCTGCCAGTGGCGATAAGTCGTGTCTTACCGGGTTGGAC
TCAAGACGATAGTTACCGGATAAGGCGCAGCGGTCGGGCTGAACGGGGGGTTCGTGCACACAGCCCAGCT
TGGAGCGAACGACCTACACCGAACTGAGATACCTACAGCGTGAGCTATGAGAAAGCGCCACGCTTCCCGA
AGGGAGAAAGGCGGACAGGTATCCGGTAAGCGGCAGGGTCGGAACAGGAGAGCGCACGAGGGAGCTTCCA
G
